Addgene plasmid #36220: pCY 3040-05
Depositing lab: Anne Robinson. Depositing organization: University of Delaware. Publication: Cassette series designed for live-cell imaging of proteins and high-resolution techniques in yeast. Young CL, Raden DL, Caplan JL, Czymmek KJ, Robinson AS. Yeast. 2012 Mar;29(3-4):119-36. doi: 10.1002/yea.2895. Epub 2012 Apr 4. PubMed 22473760.
Backbone
  Vector backbone: pCY 3040-01
  Vector type: Yeast cassette for PCR and homologous recombination
  Selectable markers: LEU2
Growth in bacteria
  Bacterial resistance: Ampicillin, 100 μg/mL
  Growth temperature: 37°C
  Growth strain: DH5alpha
  Growth instructions: DH5alpha used for DNA recovery of plasmid (i.e. DNA preps).
  Copy number: Unknown
Gene/Insert
  Gene/Insert name: LEU2
  Insert size (bp): 2247
  Tag / fusion protein: yEpolylinker-yEGFP-LEU2 (C terminal on backbone)
  Cloning method: Restriction Enzyme; 5′ cloning site BglII (unknown if destroyed); 3′ cloning site SacI (unknown if destroyed)
  Sequencing primers: 5′ GGTCTTGTTAGAATTTGTTACTGC
Resource information
  A portion of this plasmid was derived from a plasmid made by: LEU2 was amplified from pRS315 (Sikorski, R. S. and Hieter, P. (1989). A system of shuttle vectors and yeast host strains designed for efficient manipulation of DNA in Saccharomyces cerevisiae. Genetics 122, 19-27.)
Terms and licenses: Academic/Nonprofit Terms; Industry Terms: Not Available to Industry
How to cite: pCY 3040-05 was a gift from Anne Robinson (Addgene plasmid # 36220 ; http://n2t.net/addgene:36220 ; RRID:Addgene_36220)
