[The description below was written by a language model from this plasmid's Addgene catalogue record and pLannotate feature annotations shown in this document.]
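Description:
pCY 3040-05 is a yeast tagging-cassette plasmid built on the pCY 3040-01 backbone. It serves as a PCR template for C-terminal fluorescent tagging of chromosomal genes in Saccharomyces cerevisiae by homologous recombination, rather than as an expression vector in its own right. It is maintained in E. coli through a high-copy ColE1/pUC-type origin and an ampicillin resistance gene (β-lactamase with its own promoter). The feature table shows no yeast replication origin or centromere, which fits a template-only role. Flanking SP6 and T7 phage promoters and small fragments annotated as lacI, rop and bom appear to be backbone remnants.

The working module is recorded as yEpolylinker-yEGFP-LEU2. It begins with a short linker region upstream of a yeast codon-optimised enhanced GFP coding sequence, which has no promoter of its own in the annotation. The ADH1 transcription terminator follows. Downstream is the LEU2 auxotrophic marker, encoding 3-isopropylmalate dehydrogenase and driven by its native promoter. According to the record, LEU2 was amplified from pRS315 and inserted as a roughly 2.2 kb fragment between BglII and SacI sites. The short yeast ORF fragments annotated around it, including NFS1, are probably genomic sequence carried along with the LEU2 locus.

In typical use, the cassette is amplified with primers carrying homology to the 3′ end of a target gene. Integration fuses linker and yEGFP in frame to the endogenous protein under its native promoter, and transformants are selected by leucine prototrophy in a leu2 host. The plasmid belongs to a cassette series designed for live-cell imaging and high-resolution microscopy of proteins in yeast.
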