Features (pLannotate 1.2.2; 14 found; start..end, strand, type, name):
     87..803     +  CDS            yeGFP: yeast-enhanced green fluorescent protein codons optimized for translation in S. cerevisiae and C. albicans
    824..1011    +  terminator     ADH1 terminator: S. cerevisiae ADH1; transcription terminator for the S. cerevisiae alcohol dehydrogenase 1 (ADH1) gene
   1071..1148    +  CDS            YO192_YEAST (fragment): Experimental evidence at protein level: Swiss-Prot protein existence level 1. From Saccharomyces cerevisiae (strain ATCC 204508 / S288c) (Baker's yeast).
   1288..1695    +  promoter       LEU2 promoter: S. cerevisiae LEU2
   1696..2790    +  CDS            LEU2: 3-isopropylmalate dehydrogenase, required for leucine biosynthesis; S. cerevisiae LEU2; yeast auxotrophic marker
   3152..3268    -  CDS            NFS1 (fragment): NFS1_YEAST - Also known as SPL1 From Saccharomyces cerevisiae (strain ATCC 204508 / S288c) (Baker's yeast).
   3336..3354    -  promoter       T7 promoter: promoter for bacteriophage T7 RNA polymerase
   3376..3429    -  CDS            lacI (fragment): lac repressor; lacI; The lac repressor binds to the lac operator to inhibit transcription in E. coli. This inhibition can be relieved by adding lactose or isopropyl-β-D-thiogalactopyranoside (IPTG).
   3612..4200    -  rep_origin     ori: high-copy-number ColE1/pMB1/pBR322/pUC origin of replication
   4371..5231    -  CDS            AmpR: β-lactamase; bla; confers resistance to ampicillin, carbenicillin, and related antibiotics
   5232..5336    -  promoter       AmpR promoter: bla
   5431..5466    +  CDS            rop (fragment): Rop protein, which maintains plasmids at low copy number; rop
   5568..5619    +  misc_feature   bom (fragment): basis of mobility region from pBR322
   5682..2       +  promoter       SP6 promoter (across the origin): promoter for bacteriophage SP6 RNA polymerase
>Addgene plasmid #36220 | pCY 3040-05 | depositor full sequence | sequence record 47089 | pCY 3040-05 sequence 5698 bps
GAACGCGGCCGCCAGCTGAAGCTTCGTACGCTGCAGGTCGACGGATCCCCGGGTTAATTAACGGTGACGG
TGCTGGTTTAATTAACATGTCTAAAGGTGAAGAATTATTCACTGGTGTTGTCCCAATTTTGGTTGAATTA
GATGGTGATGTTAATGGTCACAAATTTTCTGTCTCCGGTGAAGGTGAAGGTGATGCTACTTACGGTAAAT
TGACCTTAAAATTTATTTGTACTACTGGTAAATTGCCAGTTCCATGGCCAACCTTAGTCACTACTTTAAC
TTATGGTGTTCAATGTTTTTCTAGATACCCAGATCATATGAAACAACATGACTTTTTCAAGTCTGCCATG
CCAGAAGGTTATGTTCAAGAAAGAACTATTTTTTTCAAAGATGACGGTAACTACAAGACCAGAGCTGAAG
TCAAGTTTGAAGGTGATACCTTAGTTAATAGAATCGAATTAAAAGGTATTGATTTTAAAGAAGATGGTAA
CATTTTAGGTCACAAATTGGAATACAACTATAACTCTCACAATGTTTACATCATGGCTGACAAACAAAAG
AATGGTATCAAAGTTAACTTCAAAATTAGACACAACATTGAAGATGGTTCTGTTCAATTAGCTGACCATT
ATCAACAAAATACTCCAATTGGTGATGGTCCAGTCTTGTTACCAGACAACCATTACTTATCCACTCAATC
TGCCTTATCCAAAGATCCAAACGAAAAGAGAGACCACATGGTCTTGTTAGAATTTGTTACTGCTGCTGGT
ATTACCCATGGTATTGATGAATTGTACAAATAAGGCGCGCCACTTCTAAATAAGCGAATTTCTTATGATT
TATGATTTTTATTATTAAATAAGTTATAAAAAAAATAAGTGTATACAAATTTTAAAGTGACTCTTAGGTT
TTAAAACGAAAATTCTTATTCTTGAGTAACTCTTTCCTGTAGGTCAGGTTGCTTTCTCAGGTATAGTATG
AGGTCGCTCTTATTGACCACACCTCTACCGGCAGATCCGCTAGGGATAACAGGGTAATATAGATCTCTCG
AGGAGAACTTCTAGTATATCTACATACCTAATATTATTGCCTTATTAAAAATGGAATCCCAACAATTACA
TCAAAATCCACATTCTCTTCAAAATCAATTGTCCTGTACTTCCTTGTTCATGTGTGTTCAAAAACGTTAT
ATTTATAGGATAATTATACTCTATTTCTCAACAAGTAATTGGTTGTTTGGCCGAGCGGTCTAAGGCGCCT
GATTCAAGAAATATCTTGACCGCAGTTAACTGTGGGAATACTCAGGTATCGTAAGATGCAAGAGTTCGAA
TCTCTTAGCAACCATTATTTTTTTCCTCAACATAACGAGAACACACAGGGGCGCTATCGCACAGAATCAA
ATTCGATGACTGGAAATTTTTTGTTAATTTCAGAGGTCGCCTGACGCATATACCTTTTTCAACTGAAAAA
TTGGGAGAAAAAGGAAAGGTGAGAGCGCCGGAACCGGCTTTTCATATAGAATAGAGAAGCGTTCATGACT
AAATGCTTGCATCACAATACTTGAAGTTGACAATATTATTTAAGGACCTATTGTTTTTTCCAATAGGTGG
TTAGCAATCGTCTTACTTTCTAACTTTTCTTACCTTTTACATTTCAGCAATATATATATATATATTTCAA
GGATATACCATTCTAATGTCTGCCCCTAAGAAGATCGTCGTTTTGCCAGGTGACCACGTTGGTCAAGAAA
TCACAGCCGAAGCCATTAAGGTTCTTAAAGCTATTTCTGATGTTCGTTCCAATGTCAAGTTCGATTTCGA
AAATCATTTAATTGGTGGTGCTGCTATCGATGCTACAGGTGTTCCACTTCCAGATGAGGCGCTGGAAGCC
TCCAAGAAGGCTGATGCCGTTTTGTTAGGTGCTGTGGGTGGTCCTAAATGGGGTACCGGTAGTGTTAGAC
CTGAACAAGGTTTACTAAAAATCCGTAAAGAACTTCAATTGTACGCCAACTTAAGACCATGTAACTTTGC
ATCCGACTCTCTTTTAGACTTATCTCCAATCAAGCCACAATTTGCTAAAGGTACTGACTTCGTTGTTGTC
AGAGAATTAGTGGGAGGTATTTACTTTGGTAAGAGAAAGGAAGACGATGGTGATGGTGTCGCTTGGGATA
GTGAACAATACACCGTTCCAGAAGTGCAAAGAATCACAAGAATGGCCGCTTTCATGGCCCTACAACATGA
GCCACCATTGCCTATTTGGTCCTTGGATAAAGCTAATGTTTTGGCCTCTTCAAGATTATGGAGAAAAACT
GTGGAGGAAACCATCAAGAACGAATTCCCTACATTGAAGGTTCAACATCAATTGATTGATTCTGCCGCCA
TGATCCTAGTTAAGAACCCAACCCACCTAAATGGTATTATAATCACCAGCAACATGTTTGGTGATATCAT
CTCCGATGAAGCCTCCGTTATCCCAGGTTCCTTGGGTTTGTTGCCATCTGCGTCCTTGGCCTCTTTGCCA
GACAAGAACACCGCATTTGGTTTGTACGAACCATGCCACGGTTCTGCTCCAGATTTGCCAAAGAATAAGG
TCAACCCTATCGCCACTATCTTGTCTGCTGCAATGATGTTGAAATTGTCATTGAACTTGCCTGAAGAAGG
TAAGGCCATTGAAGATGCAGTTAAAAAGGTTTTGGATGCAGGTATCAGAACTGGTGATTTAGGTGGTTCC
AACAGTACCACCGAAGTCGGTGATGCTGTCGCCGAAGAAGTTAAGAAAATCCTTGCTTAAAAAGATTCTC
TTTTTTTATGATATTTGTACATAAACTTTATAAATGAAATTCATAATAGAAACGACACGAAATTACAAAA
TGGAATATGTTCATAGGGTAGACGAAACTATATACGCAATCTACATACATTTATCAAGAAGGAGAAAAAG
GAGGATGTAAAGGAATACAGGTAAGCAAATTGATACTAATGGCTCAACGTGATAAGGAAAAAGAATTGCA
CTTTAACATTAATATTGACAAGGAGGAGGGCACCACACAAAAAGTTAGGTGTAACAGAAAATCATGAAAC
TATGATTCCTAATTTATATATTGGAGGATTTTCTCTAAAAAAAAAAAAATACAACAAATAAAAAACACTC
AATGACCTGACCATTTGATGGAGTTTAAGTCAATACCTTCTTGAACCATTTCCCATAATGGTGAAAGTTC
CCTCAAGAATTTTACTCTGTCAGAAACGGCCTTAACGACGTAGTCGATCGAGCTCGAATTCATCGATGAT
ATCAGATCCACTAGTGGCCTATGCGGCCGCGGATCTGCCGGTCTCCCTATAGTGAGTCGTATTAATTTCG
ATAAGCCAGGTTAACCTGCATTAATGAATCGGCCAACGCGCGGGGAGAGGCGGTTTGCGTATTGGGCGCT
CTTCCGCTTCCTCGCTCACTGACTCGCTGCGCTCGGTCGTTCGGCTGCGGCGAGCGGTATCAGCTCACTC
AAAGGCGGTAATACGGTTATCCACAGAATCAGGGGATAACGCAGGAAAGAACATGTGAGCAAAAGGCCAG
CAAAAGGCCAGGAACCGTAAAAAGGCCGCGTTGCTGGCGTTTTTCCATAGGCTCCGCCCCCCTGACGAGC
ATCACAAAAATCGACGCTCAAGTCAGAGGTGGCGAAACCCGACAGGACTATAAAGATACCAGGCGTTTCC
CCCTGGAAGCTCCCTCGTGCGCTCTCCTGTTCCGACCCTGCCGCTTACCGGATACCTGTCCGCCTTTCTC
CCTTCGGGAAGCGTGGCGCTTTCTCAATGCTCACGCTGTAGGTATCTCAGTTCGGTGTAGGTCGTTCGCT
CCAAGCTGGGCTGTGTGCACGAACCCCCCGTTCAGCCCGACCGCTGCGCCTTATCCGGTAACTATCGTCT
TGAGTCCAACCCGGTAAGACACGACTTATCGCCACTGGCAGCAGCCACTGGTAACAGGATTAGCAGAGCG
AGGTATGTAGGCGGTGCTACAGAGTTCTTGAAGTGGTGGCCTAACTACGGCTACACTAGAAGGACAGTAT
TTGGTATCTGCGCTCTGCTGAAGCCAGTTACCTTCGGAAAAAGAGTTGGTAGCTCTTGATCCGGCAAACA
AACCACCGCTGGTAGCGGTGGTTTTTTTGTTTGCAAGCAGCAGATTACGCGCAGAAAAAAAGGATCTCAA
GAAGATCCTTTGATCTTTTCTACGGGGTCTGACGCTCAGTGGAACGAAAACTCACGTTAAGGGATTTTGG
TCATGAGATTATCAAAAAGGATCTTCACCTAGATCCTTTTAAATTAAAAATGAAGTTTTAAATCAATCTA
AAGTATATATGAGTAAACTTGGTCTGACAGTTACCAATGCTTAATCAGTGAGGCACCTATCTCAGCGATC
TGTCTATTTCGTTCATCCATAGTTGCCTGACTCCCCGTCGTGTAGATAACTACGATACGGGAGGGCTTAC
CATCTGGCCCCAGTGCTGCAATGATACCGCGAGACCCACGCTCACCGGCTCCAGATTTATCAGCAATAAA
CCAGCCAGCCGGAAGGGCCGAGCGCAGAAGTGGTCCTGCAACTTTATCCGCCTCCATCCAGTCTATTAAT
TGTTGCCGGGAAGCTAGAGTAAGTAGTTCGCCAGTTAATAGTTTGCGCAACGTTGTTGCCATTGCTACAG
GCATCGTGGTGTCACGCTCGTCGTTTGGTATGGCTTCATTCAGCTCCGGTTCCCAACGATCAAGGCGAGT
TACATGATCCCCCATGTTGTGCAAAAAAGCGGTTAGCTCCTTCGGTCCTCCGATCGTTGTCAGAAGTAAG
TTGGCCGCAGTGTTATCACTCATGGTTATGGCAGCACTGCATAATTCTCTTACTGTCATGCCATCCGTAA
GATGCTTTTCTGTGACTGGTGAGTACTCAACCAAGTCATTCTGAGAATAGTGTATGCGGCGACCGAGTTG
CTCTTGCCCGGCGTCAATACGGGATAATACCGCGCCACATAGCAGAACTTTAAAAGTGCTCATCATTGGA
AAACGTTCTTCGGGGCGAAAACTCTCAAGGATCTTACCGCTGTTGAGATCCAGTTCGATGTAACCCACTC
GTGCACCCAACTGATCTTCAGCATCTTTTACTTTCACCAGCGTTTCTGGGTGAGCAAAAACAGGAAGGCA
AAATGCCGCAAAAAAGGGAATAAGGGCGACACGGAAATGTTGAATACTCATACTCTTCCTTTTTCAATAT
TATTGAAGCATTTATCAGGGTTATTGTCTCATGAGCGGATACATATTTGAATGTATTTAGAAAAATAAAC
AAATAGGGGTTCCGCGCACATTTCCCCGAAAAGTGCCACCTGACGTCTAAGAAACCATTATTATCATGAC
ATTAACCTATAAAAATAGGCGTATCACGAGGCCCTTTCGTCTCGCGCGTTTCGGTGATGACGGTGAAAAC
CTCTGACACATGCAGCTCCCGGAGACGGTCACAGCTTGTCTGTAAGCGGATGCCGGGAGCAGACAAGCCC
GTCAGGGCGCGTCAGCGGGTGTTGGCGGGTGTCGGGGCTGGCTTAACTATGCGGCATCAGAGCAGATTGT
ACTGAGAGTGCACCATATGGACATATTGTCGTTAGAACGCGGCTACAATTAATACATAACCTTATGTATC
ATACACATACGATTTAGGTGACACTATA
