>Addgene plasmid #36220 | pCY 3040-05 | addgene partial sequence | sequence record 47128 | SP6 5'-ATTTAGGTGACACTATAG-3'
GGATCCCCGGGTTAATTAACGGTGACGGTGCTGGTTTAATTAACATGTCTAAAGGTGAAGAATTATTCAC
TGGTGTTGTCCCAATTTTGGTTGAATTAGATGGTGATGTTAATGGTCACAAATTTTCTGTCTCCGGTGAA
GGTGAAGGTGATGCTACTTACGGTAAATTGACCTTAAAATTTATTTGTACTACTGGTAAATTGCCAGTTC
CATGGCCAACCTTAGTCACTACTTTAACTTATGGTGTTCAATGTTTTTCTAGATACCCAGATCATATGAA
ACAACATGACTTTTTCAAGTCTGCCATGCCAGAAGGTTATGTTCAAGAAAGAACTATTTTTTTCAAAGAT
GACGGTAACTACAAGACCAGAGCTGAAGTCAAGTTTGAAGGTGATACCTTAGTTAATAGAATCGAATTAA
AAGGTATTGATTTTAAAGAAGATGGTAACATTTTAGGTCACAAATTGGAATACAACTATAACTCTCACAA
TGTTTACATCATGGCTGACAAACAAAAGAATGGTATCAAAGTTAACTTCAAAATTAGACACAACATTGAA
GATGGTTCTGTTCAATTAGCTGACCATTATCAACAAAATACTCCAATTGGTGATGGTCCAGTCTTGTTAC
CAGACAACCATTACTTATCCACTCAATCTGCCTTATCCAAAGATCCAAACGAAAAGAGAGACCACATGGT
CTTGTTAGAATTTGTTACTGCTGCTGGTATTACCCATGGTATTGATGAATTGTACAAATAAGGCGCGCCA
CTTCTAAATAAGCGAATTTCTTATGATTTATGATTTTT
