>Addgene plasmid #36220 | pCY 3040-05 | addgene partial sequence | sequence record 47229 | pHybLex_rev
AAATCATAAATCATAAGAAATTCGCTTATTTAGAAGTGGCGCGCCTTATTTGTACAATTCATCAATACCA
TGGGTAATACCAGCAGCAGTAACAAATTCTAACAAGACCATGTGGTCTCTCTTTTCGTTTGGATCTTTGG
ATAAGGCAGATTGAGTGGATAAGTAATGGTTGTCTGGTAACAAGACTGGACCATCACCAATTGGAGTATT
TTGTTGATAATGGTCAGCTAATTGAACAGAACCATCTTCAATGTTGTGTCTAATTTTGAAGTTAACTTTG
ATACCATTCTTTTGTTTGTCAGCCATGATGTAAACATTGTGAGAGTTATAGTTGTATTCCAATTTGTGAC
CTAAAATGTTACCATCTTCTTTAAAATCAATACCTTTTAATTCGATTCTATTAACTAAGGTATCACCTTC
AAACTTGACTTCAGCTCTGGTCTTGTAGTTACCGTCATCTTTGAAAAAAATAGTTCTTTCTTGAACATAA
CCTTCTGGCATGGCAGACTTGAAAAAGTCATGTTGTTTCATATGATCTGGGTATCTAGAAAAACATTGAA
CACCATAAGTTAAAGTAGTGACTAAGGTTGGCCATGGAACTGGCAATTTACCAGTAGTACAAATAAATTT
TAAGGTCAATTTACCGTAAGTAGCATCACCTTCACCTTCACCGGAGACAGAAAATTTGTGACCATTAACA
TCACCATCTAATTCAACCAAAATTGGGACAACACCAGTGAATAATTCTTCACCTTTAGACATGTTAATTA
AACCAGCACCGTCAC
