>Addgene plasmid #36220 | pCY 3040-05 | addgene partial sequence | sequence record 47683 | Leu2-F (atgctgtcgccgaagaag)
TGATATTTGTACATAAACTTTATAAATGAAATTCATAATAGAAACGACACGAAATTACAAAATGGAATAT
GTTCATAGGGTAGACGAAACTATATACGCAATCTACATACATTTATCAAGAAGGAGAAAAAGGAGGATGT
AAAGGAATACAGGTAAGCAAATTGATACTAATGGCTCAACGTGATAAGGAAAAAGAATTGCACTTTAACA
TTAATATTGACAAGGAGGAGGGCACCACACAAAAAGTTAGGTGTAACAGAAAATCATGAAACTATGATTC
CTAATTTATATATTGGAGGATTTTCTCTAAAAAAAAAAAAATACAACAAATAAAAAACACTCAATGACCT
GACCATTTGATGGAGTTTAAGTCAATACCTTCTTGAACCATTTCCCATAATGGTGAAAGTTCCCTCAAGA
ATTTTACTCTGTCAGAAACGGCCTTAACGACGTAGTCGATCGAGCTCGAATTCATCGATGATATCAGATC
CACTAGTGGCCTATGCGGCCGCGGATCTGCCGGTCTCCCTATAGTGAGTCGTATTAATTTCGATAAGCCA
GGTTAACCTGCATTAATGAATCGGCCAACGCGCGGGGAGAGGCGGTTTGCGTATTGGGCGCTCTTCCGCT
TCCTCGCTCACTGACTCGCTGCGCTCGGTCGTTCGGCTGCGGCGAGCGGTATCAGCTCACTCAAAGGCGG
TAATACGGTTATCCACAGAATCAGGGGATAACGCAGGAAAGAACATGTGAGCAAAAGGCCAGCAAAAGGC
CAGGAACCGTAAAAAGGCCGCGTTGCTGGCGTTTTTCCATAGGCT
